>Addgene plasmid #36137 | PcDNA-DEST53-CypB-Del4 N-term GFP | depositor partial sequence | sequence record 44809 | PcDNA-DEST53-CypB-Del4 N-term GFP sequence 1183 bps
TCTTATGTCCTACGTCAGGTGTATTTTGACCTACGAATTGGAGATGAAGATGTAGGCCGGGTGATCTTTG
GTCTCTTCGGAAAGACTGTTCCAAAAACAGTGGATAATTTTGTGGCCTTAGCTACAGGAGAGAAAGGATT
TGGCTACAAAAACAGCAAATTCCATCGTGTAATCAAGGACTTCATGATCCAGGGCGGAGACTTCACCAGG
GGAGATGGCACAGGAGGAAAGAGCATCTACGGTGAGCGCTTCCCCGATGAGAACTTCAAACTGAAGCACT
ACGGGCCTGGCTGGGTGAGCATGGCCAACGCAGGCAAAGACACCAACGGCTCCCAGTTCTTCATCACGAC
AGTCAAGACAGCCTGGCTAGATGGCAAGCATGTGGTGTTTGGCAAAGTTCTAGAGGGCATGGAGGTGGTG
CGGAAGGTGGAGAGCACCAAGACAGACAGCCGGGATAAACCCCTGAAGGATGTGATCATCGCAGACTGCG
GCAAGATCGAGGTGGAGAAGCCCTTTGCCATCGCCAAGGAGTAGAACCCAGCTTTCTTGTACAAAGTTGG
CATTATAAGAAAGCATTGCTTATCAATTTGTTGCAACGAACAGGTCACTATCAGTCAAAATAAAATCATT
ATTTGCCATCCAGCTGATATCCCCTATAGTGAGTCGTATTACATGGTCATAGCTGTTTCCTGGCAGCTCT
GGCCCGTGTCTCAAAATCTCTGATGTTACATTGCACAAGATAAAAATATATCATCATGAACAATAAAACT
GTCTGCTTACATAAACAGTAATACAAGGGGTGTTATGAGCCATATTCAACGGGAAACGTCGAGGCCGCGA
TTAAATTCCAACATGGATGCTGATTTATATGGGTATAAATGGGCTCGCGATAATGTCGGGCAATCAGTGC
GACAATCTATCGCTTGTATGGGAAGCCCGATGCGCCAGAGTTGTTTCTGAAACATGGCAAGGTAGCGTTG
CTATGATGTACAGATGAGATGTCAGACTAAACTGGCTGACGATTATGCTCTTCCGACATCAAGCATTTTA
TCCGTACTTCTGATGATGCATGGCTACTCCACCACTGCGATCCCGGGAAAAACAGCATCAAGTATTAGAA
GAATATCTGGATCCAGTGAAATATTGTGATGCCTGGCAGGTCTGGCTCGGATGCAATCGAATC
