>Addgene plasmid #36137 | PcDNA-DEST53-CypB-Del4 N-term GFP | depositor partial sequence | sequence record 44810 | PcDNA-DEST53-CypB-Del4 N-term GFP sequence 871 bps
CCTTTTCCTTGGGATGGCAAGGGCTTCTCCACCTCGATCTTGCCGCAGTCTGCGATGATCACATCCTTCA
GGGGTTTATCCCGGCTGTCTGTCTTGGTGCTCTCCACCTTCCGCACCACCTCCATGCCCTCTAGAACTTT
GCCAAACACCACATGCTTGCCATCTAGCCAGGCTGTCTTGACTGTCGTGATGAAGAACTGGGAGCCGTTG
GTGTCTTTGCCTGCGTTGGCCATGCTCACCCAGCCAGGCCCGTAGTGCTTCAGTTTGAAGTTCTCATCGG
GGAAGCGCTCACCGTAGATGCTCTTTCCTCCTGTGCCATCTCCCCTGGTGAAGTCTCCGCCCTGGATCAT
GAAGTCCTTGATTACACGATGGAATTTGCTGTTTTTGTAGCCAAATCCTTTCTCTCCTGTAGCTAAGGCC
ACAAAATTATCCACTGTTTTTGGAACAGTCTTTCCGAAGAGACCAAAGATCACCCGGCCTACATCTTCAT
CTCCAATTCGTAGGTCAAAATACACCTTGACGGTGACCATGGTGAAGCCTGCTTTTTTGTACAAAGTTGG
CATTATAAAAAAGCATTGCTCATCAATTTGTTGCAACGAACAGGTCACTATCAGTCAAAATAAAATCATT
ATTTGGGGCCCGAGCTTAAGACTGGCCGTCGTTTTACAACGTCGTGACTGGGAAAACATCCATGCTAGCG
TTAACGCGAGAGTAGGGAACTGCCAGGCATCAAATAAAACGAAAGGCTCAGTCGGAAGACTGGGCCTTTC
GTTTTATCTGTTGTTTGTCGGTGAACGCTCTCCTGAGTAGGACAAATCCGCCGGGAGCGGATTTGAACGT
TGTGAAGCAACGGCCCCGGGGAGGGGGTGGC
