>Addgene plasmid #36137 | PcDNA-DEST53-CypB-Del4 N-term GFP | addgene partial sequence | sequence record 53871 | GFP-F 5'-GGTCCTTCTTGAGTTTGTAAC-3'
AAAGCGGTTCCGGACCGGATCAAACAAGTTTGTACAAAAAAGCAGGCTTCACCATGGTCACCGTCAAGGT
GTATTTTGACCTACGAATTGGAGATGAAGATGTAGGCCGGGTGATCTTTGGTCTCTTCGGAAAGACTGTT
CCAAAAACAGTGGATAATTTTGTGGCCTTAGCTACAGGAGAGAAAGGATTTGGCTACAAAAACAGCAAAT
TCCATCGTGTAATCAAGGACTTCATGATCCAGGGCGGAGACTTCACCAGGGGAGATGGCACAGGAGGAAA
GAGCATCTACGGTGAGCGCTTCCCCGATGAGAACTTCAAACTGAAGCACTACGGGCCTGGCTGGGTGAGC
ATGGCCAACGCAGGCAAAGACACCAACGGCTCCCAGTTCTTCATCACGACAGTCAAGACAGCCTGGCTAG
ATGGCAAGCATGTGGTGTTTGGCAAAGTTCTAGAGGGCATGGAGGTGGTGCGGAAGGTGGAGAGCACCAA
GACAGACAGCCGGGATAAACCCCTGAAGGATGTGATCATCGCAGACTGCGGCAAGATCGAGGTGGAGAAG
CCCTTTGCCATCGCCAAGGAGTAGAACCCAGCTTTCTTGTACAAAGTGGTGATAATTAATTAAGATAAAC
CCGCTGATCAGCCTCGACTGTGCCTTCTAGTTGCCAGCCATCTGTTGTTTGCCCCTCCCCCGTGCCTTCC
TTGACCCTGGAAGGTGCCACTCCCACTGTCCTTTCCTAATAAAATGAGGAAATTGCATCGCATTGTCTGA
GTAGGTGTCATTCTATTCTGGGGGGTGGGGTGGGGCAGGACAGCAAGGGGGAGGATTGGGAAGACAATAG
CAGGCATGCTGGGGATGCGGTGGGGCTCTATGGCTTCTGAGGCGGAAA
