[The description below was written by a language model from this plasmid's Addgene catalogue record.]
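Description:
PcDNA-DEST53-CypB-Del4 N-term GFP is a mammalian expression plasmid built on the Invitrogen pcDNA-DEST53 Gateway destination backbone, into which a truncated human cyclophilin B (PPIB, peptidyl-prolyl cis-trans isomerase B) coding sequence was introduced by Gateway recombination. It is maintained in E. coli as a high-copy plasmid under ampicillin selection. It also carries a neomycin resistance marker, so transfected mammalian cells can be selected with G418 when stable expression is wanted.

The insert encodes only amino acids 42–216 of cyclophilin B, so it lacks the N-terminal portion of the protein; the "Del4" name suggests that it is one of several deletion variants, although the record does not list the others. Expression is driven by the CMV promoter, a strong constitutive promoter in most mammalian cell lines. The backbone supplies GFP upstream of the recombination site, so the product is an N-terminal GFP fusion to the truncated protein. The use of a BGH reverse sequencing primer is consistent with a bovine growth hormone polyadenylation region downstream of the insert, but no feature table is provided to confirm the exact layout.

The associated publication concerns the spatiotemporal behaviour of nuclear cyclophilin B and a possible role in RNA transcription. In that context, the construct is suited to live-cell or fixed-cell fluorescence imaging of the protein's subcellular localisation and dynamics. Comparing this deletion with other versions of the protein would show how removing the N-terminal residues affects its distribution in the cell.
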