Addgene plasmid #36137: PcDNA-DEST53-CypB-Del4 N-term GFP
Depositing lab: Patrick Van Oostveldt. Depositing organization: University of Ghent. Publication: Spatiotemporal behavior of nuclear cyclophilin B indicates a role in RNA transcription. Dieriks B, Van Oostveldt P. Int J Mol Med. 2012 Mar 13. doi: 10.3892/ijmm.2012.937. PubMed 22426501.
Backbone
  Vector backbone: pcDNA-DEST53
  Backbone manufacturer: Invitrogen
  Backbone size w/o insert (bp): 7780
  Vector type: Mammalian Expression
  Selectable markers: Neomycin (select with G418)
Growth in bacteria
  Bacterial resistance: Ampicillin, 100 μg/mL
  Growth temperature: 37°C
  Growth strain: DH5alpha
  Copy number: High Copy
Gene/Insert
  Gene/Insert name: cyclophilin B (alt name: Peptidyl-prolyl cis-trans isomerase B)
  Species: H. sapiens (human)
  Mutation: contains amino acids 42-216 of cyclophilin B
  Entrez Gene: PPIB (a.k.a. CYP-S1, CYPB, HEL-S-39, OI9, SCYLP)
  Promoter: CMV
  Tag / fusion protein: GFP (N terminal on backbone)
  Cloning method: Gateway Cloning
  Sequencing primers: 5′ CMV-F; 3′ BGH-rev
Terms and licenses: Academic/Nonprofit Terms; Industry Terms: Not Available to Industry
How to cite: PcDNA-DEST53-CypB-Del4 N-term GFP was a gift from Patrick Van Oostveldt (Addgene plasmid # 36137 ; http://n2t.net/addgene:36137 ; RRID:Addgene_36137)
